LOCUS       Exported 14100 bp ds-DNA circular SYN 13-MAY-2021
DEFINITION  pelt-2::CRE for integration on ttTi14024, Chr X.
ACCESSION   .
VERSION     .
KEYWORDS    pSR29
SOURCE      synthetic DNA construct
  ORGANISM  synthetic DNA construct
REFERENCE   1 (bases 1 to 14100)
  AUTHORS   Ruijtenberg S, van den Heuvel S
  TITLE     G1/S Inhibitors and the SWI/SNF Complex Control Cell-Cycle Exit
            during Muscle Differentiation.
  JOURNAL   Cell. 2015 Jul 16;162(2):300-13. doi: 10.1016/j.cell.2015.06.013.
            Epub 2015 Jul 2.
  PUBMED    26144318
REFERENCE   2 (bases 1 to 14100)
  AUTHORS   .
  TITLE     Direct Submission
  JOURNAL   Exported May 13, 2021 from SnapGene Server 1.1.58
            http://www.snapgene.com
FEATURES             Location/Qualifiers
     source          1..14100
                     /organism="synthetic DNA construct"
                     /mol_type="other DNA"
     protein_bind    15..35
                     /gene="mutant version of attB"
                     /label=attB4
                     /bound_moiety="BP Clonase(TM)"
                     /note="core recombination site for the Gateway(R) BP
                     reaction"
     protein_bind    1795..1819
                     /gene="mutant version of attB"
                     /label=attB1
                     /bound_moiety="BP Clonase(TM)"
                     /note="recombination site for the Gateway(R) BP reaction"
     CDS             complement(1965..1976)
                     /codon_start=1
                     /product="Factor Xa recognition and cleavage site"
                     /label=Factor Xa site
                     /translation="IEGR"
     primer_bind     3916..3933
                     /label=M13 Forward
                     /note="In lacZ gene. Also called M13-F20 or M13 (-21)
                     Forward"
     primer_bind     3917..3933
                     /label=M13 fwd
                     /note="common sequencing primer, one of multiple similar
                     variants"
     CDS             6333..6344
                     /codon_start=1
                     /product="Factor Xa recognition and cleavage site"
                     /label=Factor Xa site
                     /translation="IEGR"
     CDS             7695..7769
                     /codon_start=1
                     /product="nuclear localization signal from the C. elegans
                     EGL-13 transcription factor (Lyssenko et al., 2007)"
                     /label=EGL-13 NLS
                     /translation="MSRRRKANPTKLSENAKKLAKEVEN"
     terminator      8922..9245
                     /gene="tbb-2"
                     /label=tbb-2 terminator
                     /note="transcription terminator for the C. elegans tubulin
                     beta-2 gene"
     primer_bind     complement(9288..9304)
                     /label=M13 rev
                     /note="common sequencing primer, one of multiple similar
                     variants"
     primer_bind     complement(9288..9304)
                     /label=M13 Reverse
                     /note="In lacZ gene. Also called M13-rev"
     protein_bind    complement(9311..9335)
                     /gene="mutant version of attB"
                     /label=attB2
                     /bound_moiety="BP Clonase(TM)"
                     /note="recombination site for the Gateway(R) BP reaction"
     protein_bind    complement(11765..11785)
                     /gene="mutant version of attB"
                     /label=attB3
                     /bound_moiety="BP Clonase(TM)"
                     /note="core recombination site for the Gateway(R) BP
                     reaction"
     rep_origin      complement(11922..12510)
                     /direction=LEFT
                     /label=ori
                     /note="high-copy-number ColE1/pMB1/pBR322/pUC origin of
                     replication"
     primer_bind     complement(12002..12021)
                     /label=pBR322ori-F
                     /note="pBR322 origin, forward primer"
     CDS             complement(12681..13541)
                     /codon_start=1
                     /gene="bla"
                     /product="beta-lactamase"
                     /label=AmpR
                     /note="confers resistance to ampicillin, carbenicillin, and
                     related antibiotics"
                     /translation="MSIQHFRVALIPFFAAFCLPVFAHPETLVKVKDAEDQLGARVGYI
                     ELDLNSGKILESFRPEERFPMMSTFKVLLCGAVLSRIDAGQEQLGRRIHYSQNDLVEYS
                     PVTEKHLTDGMTVRELCSAAITMSDNTAANLLLTTIGGPKELTAFLHNMGDHVTRLDRW
                     EPELNEAIPNDERDTTMPVAMATTLRKLLTGELLTLASRQQLIDWMEADKVAGPLLRSA
                     LPAGWFIADKSGAGERGSRGIIAALGPDGKPSRIVVIYTTGSQATMDERNRQIAEIGAS
                     LIKHW"
     primer_bind     13304..13323
                     /label=Amp-R
                     /note="Ampicillin resistance gene, reverse primer"
     promoter        complement(13542..13646)
                     /gene="bla"
                     /label=AmpR promoter
     primer_bind     13714..13732
                     /label=pBRforEco
                     /note="pBR322 vectors, upsteam of EcoRI site, forward
                     primer"
     primer_bind     complement(13770..13792)
                     /label=pGEX 3'
                     /note="pGEX vectors, reverse primer"
     primer_bind     13892..13911
                     /label=pRS-marker
                     /note="pRS vectors, use to sequence yeast selectable
                     marker"
ORIGIN
        1 atccgccaag ctatcaactt tgtatagaaa agttgatgct tttacatctc catcctagct
       61 cacttgtcat actattaccg ttcccatagt aattgtacaa tgcccccgtt ttatcaagca
      121 tttctttttt ttttttgaga atttttaaat taatcaatat cccgagttct tccacctttt
      181 gagcaagtct cgttgaggat tgcattggtc ccagcgctaa ctaggcgtca attcatccac
      241 ctctccattc tctctcccgt tccaactgtg tttttctttg tcagcggcga attttccaca
      301 accaatcgag tcctatttct ctttttttcc cccacctccc aataatttta tttgcatgtt
      361 ttataaactc actttgttca ataatttatt gattttattt tttctatgat ttgaaacttt
      421 acatttttcc tactcttcta tagcaatact ttgtcactta caataacccc ccccccccag
      481 tctgcctata tttatttaga tgttctttat ggccacccaa tgtataaact cttttagtgc
      541 atttgtaggt tctttcttca tcccacccaa ttccccctcc accacaaatc ccagttttga
      601 ttattttaag cccatattta taagaagtaa atatatttat agatttttct tagattataa
      661 gctcttctag gttttccctc gttgagaaga atgatctgaa aaagcctaaa ttatagattt
      721 ttgaaacgta ttgtgtagaa tttgtattta ttcgtgaaag tggaataaag ttaaaacgga
      781 aaaatgtagt attagttttg tgcaaaacat tggccctata aatgtagatg taggaaagtc
      841 tgtttattct tggaaaaatc cctaattttt gtgaaattgt ttggtttgca gcggtcggaa
      901 gcaatcttga aaataattat catttgtaat cacattttgg taatttatta cgtttatttt
      961 cttcattgat tggtaggtat atgttttctt tcgaaagatg aacaaatgat agtgaattgg
     1021 tgcacctata aacggaaaat ataccttaaa caattaatgg ttaaaaaatc cacaatgaag
     1081 aaaagatatt agaaaattcc ggttgctaag acattgaaaa aaacttgaaa aaagactttg
     1141 aaaacttgac aaaatttggc acttttgaaa agaacccatt taaaacttaa agcatgtact
     1201 aaaacgagaa ctttatttga aaattattat atgtgtattg ctgcgcttgt acatttaaaa
     1261 aaaggaacct tttcaattga tacttaaaac aaatagaagt tttttaatcc atatcctcaa
     1321 gcttcgcaga taaaccctca atatgccaaa ctctaataag tagcaatgta acatgttttt
     1381 ggcgctggtg agtaggtact aaaaatttaa taaatgtttc cgatttaaaa ttttagatct
     1441 cgtcagaatc gttgtcaacg cagaactaca attctggcat acttttgtta taacgatatc
     1501 aaataccaaa gaactcgtcg aaattgcata cttgttgatg gaaccatccg ttcaactgaa
     1561 cgccagccag tttattactt aaatgaaaac taatttttca attgatgacg gttagtgact
     1621 ttaggtttca tttgatcagc gtagttgctg acacttaatg gttcgggaac ataaaagaac
     1681 atgtcgaaca cgtacatgac gactgcttaa aagttgaaaa tttcccatat ccgtttctca
     1741 ttttatgtag tctctttcag tgtggctact aacgattttg caattttaca ttatacaagt
     1801 ttgtacaaaa aagcaggctt gagccaattt atccaagtcc ttgtaaaaag tattcgaaaa
     1861 ttgttaacgg ataaaatgtt tattataata tcaaaaacaa tttgtcagtt gaccactttt
     1921 tgatatattt gacagaaacc gggatgaatt ggctcaaagt tagggcgccc ttctattaca
     1981 gggtttctga taacaaaccg gttattaact cccaacaagg gatgatttca attcatcatg
     2041 ctcaaattga cccaaattaa gttacatgac aaattcatcg cccttttcaa ctcttcttgg
     2101 ctcatcatct gttattctgt tcctattctg tctgcaccct ataccccttt gcatactctc
     2161 tcgtcattcc tttcttggat agtgtcttct tctccccagc tctgctactt ctatgacttg
     2221 cgcccgctgc ttttccgctc gttcctctcc tctctgacgt cttcttctgc ttcttttctc
     2281 cttccttttt cccttctcaa tcttcctctt tttcccattt ctgtcaatca ttcgaagaag
     2341 aagaagaaga agaccctcat tcatttcatt tttttttctg tcggtgtgtg ctgctcggtt
     2401 aagagtgagc tctctattcc acgtcttctt ctttttcttc ttcgattcga atcaatcact
     2461 ccaccaaaac gcattcgttt ttgggattca ccccgcggtt cgcaataggt ttctttttca
     2521 aattattagc gttataaata gaaaaatggt ggagtttcaa taaaaatgat aatttacaaa
     2581 gtgtattttg attacatgta ctcaaaaagg ttgaaatttt tcataccagt tttccggaaa
     2641 tccatctgat atcattatcg tatttttctt tttaaaaatg ttttcaaaaa aaaacaaaat
     2701 atagctggtt atttggcacc ctctaattac cattttcctg tcacaccaca ctcttttcct
     2761 tcttccactt ctttccgttt tcagccgctt ccaaccaaac cgatatgaaa gccgagcaac
     2821 aacgatcgat tccacccggc tcggcgacct tcccgtcgca ggtgagactc agaaaactag
     2881 agaaaccgct caactaactc ttgatatccg atttcattct tttctctttt ctttttgttg
     2941 aacttttcca tatttccaga tgccacggcc accaccaagc accgaacaag gaatcacaac
     3001 ggaatcggag cttgcgaaga aagctcaaat cactccgaac gacgttttag cacttccggg
     3061 aatcactcaa ggtatcttgc tccctttgga tttcagttta aaacataaat ttaggattct
     3121 tatgctcccc atctgcgaac atctataaca tcgagttcac caagttccaa atccgtgatc
     3181 tggacactga gcaagtgctt ttcgagatcg ccaaaccgga gaacgatcag gagaatgatg
     3241 agtcgccaca ggagtcggca agatacgtgc gttatagatt tgctccaaac tttttgaaac
     3301 tcaaaacggt cggagcaact gtggaattca aagtaggaga catcccaatc catcatttcc
     3361 gaatgatcga acgtcacttc ttcaaagatc gccttctgaa gtgttttgac tttgaattcg
     3421 gattctgtat tccgaattca cgaaacaact gtgaacatat ctatgagttc cctcaactct
     3481 ctcaacaact cagtgagtca ttattctaaa aagtacaatt caaaagacta atctcttttt
     3541 cagtggacga catgatcaac aatccaaacg agactcgttc tgacagcttc tatttcgtcg
     3601 ataacaaact cgtcatgcac aacaaagccg actactcata tgatgcataa atatttaata
     3661 caaaaatgtt ctggataatt attctgtcga atagaaaaaa aactccaaat gtgattaaat
     3721 tccaataatt cctgtctagt ttgttccttc cccttcccct tctcatgttc aatgcattcc
     3781 taagcttttc agttcccccc ttgtttctat attttttcgc tgtcctgtca cactcgctaa
     3841 aaacactaat cacacggaaa tctgttttca ataaaaactc caactttaac tcattttcaa
     3901 tttcaactgc acgggtgtaa aacgacggcc agtccgtaat acgactcact taaggccttg
     3961 actagagggt accagagctc acctaggtat ctagataatt tcgaaatgta tgaactccaa
     4021 ttcttgataa ccaattcctg actctgtaac tattattatt ataatcctat tacccacctt
     4081 ttttcccatt ctgctcttag ttctccccca acccgtacat tttctcaact aatgaagaca
     4141 atgagaaagt gagagagaat aagacgaact gaaaagaatg tgtaaacagt ttattgcctc
     4201 tcgattgtac catctagtgt cttgtcgtgt gcataactac tgataacaga tcgaatgtga
     4261 aagacccaat aaatgcttgg aaagtatcaa atatgtttag aaatagtatt tagagactta
     4321 tgtgggacga aaaaacagga gcattaagaa tacagttgca aacattcatc aagttataat
     4381 ctaataatat aaatccaaaa atgttaatga taaaaaatga tgatcaaagt aggaaattag
     4441 tggcgagaaa acaataaatc atcagaaaat gactgatctt gagtagagtg ctttttttgt
     4501 agatttctga ttctaaaact gaaaaaaaaa ctaaaaatgc tcgatgagtc atactaattg
     4561 aaaaataatc agattgaaaa cgttaaaaat gtacttgcta acatacttcc atggttattt
     4621 ttgaacacaa ataaagttat atacatcttt accggcacca gaagaaatca ccgctaacca
     4681 atgttcagtt tttacctgaa tatccctgaa agtacaaaaa aatcaatgtt caatcaagtt
     4741 tttgcatgcc ttcgtgtgat ggctcgcacc aagtattctg acagttataa aatgtttcct
     4801 gtgatcatga atttgaaaaa aaaagaactg atgggaaaat gtgatattca taaatgaaat
     4861 gtttaataaa caaaaaagaa ccgtcatcac aaatctactc tgaaacgttc acagttccta
     4921 attgaccaat tcagaatttt ttgtactgac ttaataaata taaatttaca gttttaagaa
     4981 acataaattg aattatataa ataaaaaaaa aaaaactaaa atgaagacgt gatggaatgt
     5041 ttcacgtatt aaaaaagctc tcggaccgtt tgacatccag aaattatgtg aaagtgattt
     5101 tctaaccctt tgacgtcaaa aaagtttttc ttttttgaaa gatacgctgt ttagaaatac
     5161 ttatacagct gattttagaa tctccaaaaa accttcaatt acttaacaaa ctttctaaat
     5221 aaagaatttt gattttgatt ttctttgaac ttcaaacccc ccgttaaaaa accaaattaa
     5281 aaaaaagata ccagattaat tttaaagtga aaaatataaa tttattcccg actgttaaaa
     5341 acggtttata aacggagtca caacactcat atacaactat cgacaccaaa taaataactt
     5401 cgaaagctaa ttgtgtcatt tcggatatag agagtagtgt gagcagatgt gtttttgcag
     5461 aactaaattg atgacactat tatggaatat aatgaccaaa tgttaaatgt gttaaggttt
     5521 gatatcaaaa cctgtatttt ctttttatac agaattgata atgttatctt caattgattt
     5581 ctacttctga gctacggcga tacgaggacg cattctcaac gataatgttg ccattttgtc
     5641 ctgataattt ttttactgat tgtttcagaa cacccatagt ttttctctat taaacgttca
     5701 tccttgactt ccccgagttt gctggctgaa taggaaattt gaagacaaaa aggaaagaat
     5761 cggctcaaac gtcatgcaac tgataaggcg accgtacttc atttcaaaag aagctcactt
     5821 actgagcgca aacattgaga aatgagagca aaagaagtgg ttttacaaca tgctaatgtt
     5881 tttagacctt gtacccaata atattactgt agtatacagt tcggagagca tatggttgaa
     5941 atcttgaaat accaatttat cactagtttg attgtgttat cgatgtataa agatatattt
     6001 tatcattttt gattattatc tgatattgtg gggtgtgaag taatattatg tgcgtgtgtg
     6061 gctgattatc gaaaaaaact gaaaattatc aatttttcta caggttatct ttttttgttt
     6121 tatttttcat tattgtattc ttcatactcc ttatcctgcc cgaatcacaa aagttccaga
     6181 caacttgaag gtcgcatcac gttttgttta taagaatgtt gaactggtca gctttggaga
     6241 cagaactgtc ctccaaatgt tgaatatgtt tccgtaaaac acactgtgta acaaaaagcg
     6301 taccctttga tccggtattc ttgaaaaaaa acatagaagg gcgtactttt catatctcac
     6361 aaatatgcgt tttttatttt ataataatat catttattga taattatatg tatttgtatg
     6421 ttttcttgtc tttaaaatta tggtgtgaca tcacagttta aaaattatat gaaaactaat
     6481 gagtgaaaag ttaaaaatgt atagtttgcc gtattttctc cattagtatt gtattcaaaa
     6541 cttatttcca attggtgagc actataaact ttgtagggta attgaggttc aatactaatt
     6601 tttgaatatc tagcttttga caaattattc aagttttgac aatgatgcct tatcaaatta
     6661 aaaaaaatta ccataaattc ttgaaagctt ttgattttgt ttcactctgt gaaggatagt
     6721 aatttatcaa cattttaact agatacatct gttctggcaa taaattaaag caagactatt
     6781 actatgtgca gtattaatag ctgcattgca acttgtttga aagtttcagt gaaaacgcaa
     6841 aaactcaatt taattttcaa gtttgtttgc aaaattggat atatgtatcc atcaaaagtc
     6901 tgatcgcctg ttttatctac ttattgtctc ctcagttgat ttttttgtag ttattataaa
     6961 cgctactttg aaaccaatat tttcttcctc attccacttt tttcaattac caactaccgt
     7021 acatgcaatg atgggcggac ccgagtccca tgtttggctg gaagtgggtg gttgtctgcg
     7081 tatatgagcg acagaggtcg gggctgaaac tgataagaat agtcgacact aacgccataa
     7141 tcgctagcca gccatcatgc acaccgagct cggtgtgcac accatctttc ttttcaaacc
     7201 aatacgcttt gtgccttcat tgacaatttt ctttttgata aaatcagcct atctatactt
     7261 cccaatcatt tttagtctta tcgttgaaca gctatcgagg tgccactgtt ttcactgata
     7321 tcttctaagt tactatggca ttaacatctt tgtgttctta ttttatgggt tattttaatt
     7381 aatttttgca gttaattttt ggaatgagca agaaaatgtt aattgtaata tcttcgtctg
     7441 aaaattgtct tcaaatagtt ttaattttaa aggcagtatt taagaaaata cacttctcga
     7501 agcatttttg aatttttgaa tttttaaact gcttgatgtt ttaggtgcca ctgttttcat
     7561 tgataagttt tgatgtataa atgcttgatt ttcttggcat tctaataaaa tagaaactag
     7621 aaaatagatt atagcccggg gcgattaaaa tggattacaa ggatcacgat ggagactaca
     7681 aggaccacga tggaatgtcc cgtcgtcgta aggccaaccc aaccaagctc tccgagaacg
     7741 ccaagaagct cgccaaggag gtcgagaacg gaggaatgtc caacctcctc accgtccacc
     7801 aaaacctccc agccctccca gtcgacgcca cctccgacga ggtccgtaag aacctcatgg
     7861 acatgttccg tgaccgtcaa gccttctccg agcacacctg gaagatgctc ctctccgtct
     7921 gccgttcctg ggccgcctgg tgcaagctca acaaccgtaa gtggttccca gccgagccag
     7981 aggacgtccg tgactacctc ctctacctcc aagcccgtgg actcgccgtc aagaccatcc
     8041 aacaacacct cggacaactc aacatgctcc accgtcgttc cggactccca cgtccatccg
     8101 actccaacgc cgtctccctc gtcatgcgtc gtatccgtaa ggtaagttta aacatatata
     8161 tactaactaa ccctgattat ttaaattttc aggagaacgt cgacgccgga gagcgtgcca
     8221 agcaagccct cgccttcgag cgtaccgact tcgaccaagt ccgttccctc atggagaact
     8281 ccgaccgttg ccaagacatc cgtaacctcg ccttcctcgg aatcgcctac aacaccctcc
     8341 tccgtatcgc cgagatcgcc cgtatccgtg tcaaggacat ctcccgtacc gacggaggac
     8401 gtatgctcat ccacatcgga cgtaccaaga ccctcgtctc caccgccgga gtcgagaagg
     8461 ccctctccct cggagtcacc aagctcgtcg agcgttggat ctccgtctcc ggagtcgccg
     8521 acgacccaaa caactacctc ttctgccgtg tccgtaaggt aagtttaaac agttcggtac
     8581 taactaacca tacatattta aattttcaga acggagtcgc cgccccatcc gccacctccc
     8641 aactctccac ccgtgccctt gagggaatct tcgaggccac ccaccgtctc atctacggag
     8701 ccaaggacga ctccggacaa cgttacctcg cctggtccgg acactccgcc cgtgtcggag
     8761 ccgcccgtga catggcccgt gccggagtct ccatcccaga gatcatgcaa gccggaggat
     8821 ggaccaacgt caacatcgtt atgaactaca tccgtaacct cgactccgag accggagcta
     8881 tggtccgtct ccttgaggac ggagactaag cggccggctg agactttttt cttggcggca
     8941 caataaagtt tcctcttttt gttgggtcac tcaacgaaca caatacaaat atttgagcgc
     9001 tcgcattttt ctcaaccttt cgggtttaaa gcacttcaaa atggaattga agagagattg
     9061 tgaaagtaca tcagacagaa tcacattttg atagcattca cttcactcag atgcaaactt
     9121 ttcagtgact ataaaaagtc ataaaataat aacattaaaa aagcaaataa attagcgaga
     9181 gaattttttg acaaaaagaa agaagagtga tagagaagaa gggaatgctt gaaaggattt
     9241 tgcatttatc actagtgagt cgtattacgt agcttggcgt aatcatggtc atagctgttt
     9301 cctgcccgtg acccagcttt cttgtacaaa gtggtttgtt tgtgagtttc aggaaacttg
     9361 tgaattcgtt caaacccttc agaatcagaa taaaaaatgg tgctttgtat ttcttaaatt
     9421 ttaataactt tttcacgagc actacatttt aaaattttgt agaagttgtc tgtttgcacc
     9481 catttaattt caaatgtgtc ataagtcaac aactggcacg ttgagtatac atagaaaaga
     9541 atgattttac cttttaatat tttttttgtt ataaaagctt gcaacatttt tattacctct
     9601 atggataaaa aacgaaggct aggagaaaga atctaaaaac tcggattagt ttttggatac
     9661 aaaacagaag attagaatat ttcccttcac gaattttgag ggtaaaacaa ttttaccgaa
     9721 gttttcaaag gtttttgttc aagattccat tcattttttt tgaaatactt catacacgtg
     9781 gtgtcaggtt gttacggttt gacttacaaa ttttgcccaa aaaatgagac gtcagcacgt
     9841 ttttagccat ttaaatcagt taagaactct gtgtctcaac tcccgcattt tttgtagata
     9901 tttgtagatc aaaccgaaat gagacactct gacaccacga gttcatattg tgaaactctc
     9961 ttgaatactt atcactgtgc caacccatgt cacactttta aatacattga acagtataaa
    10021 aaactcaggt caaaagtaac atttgattga tcccccccat ttccttctga actttgcttc
    10081 tcctgttttt gcgtcgtttc gccatcatca ttaaagtgac tcttggactt gagactctag
    10141 ttgcttatcg attggtgatt gaaaaagtag gagaaacgaa tcttttcatc tactcctctt
    10201 ctgcacccgc cttctcttcc tcttcttcat ccagcagtgc catttctctt cggcagcaag
    10261 aatggtgtgt aaagtgatga cggcgcagtt tcttctggca caggagtagc acagcacaac
    10321 ctcagcagta gttggagcaa cccagcagca gcatattttc gatactcatc gagcacttgc
    10381 cgttgtgttg tgtcatccgc caacaaatca gcaaacaacg ttttttatcc cgatcattat
    10441 tttttttcct cgctctgggt tggacttgtc tatgtttcaa tttttattac aaaaataatg
    10501 gaagaaaaac atttgtttga aaattttaat ccctacttta aagttatatt atatatagaa
    10561 aataagtcta aaaaatgttt tattattttt ttaaatttta tttaaaattt tgaaaaaaat
    10621 ttcgtatggc tgatgtccca gacccatcat tttttgtagt tttctgtttt tctgaaaatt
    10681 taaatgacct tctccggttt ttctaagatg acgtcacatt tcaaaaaccc attgaaacta
    10741 attttcagaa aacggaaaac tcaataaaac taagcgtgaa atggaaaaaa aatcatttaa
    10801 aaagttagaa aaatttaaaa aaaagatttc aattctactc ggccattgcg atgaattttt
    10861 tatcaattaa cgctaaatct gtaaaaatta gattaaaaac caaataataa agaaacatac
    10921 aaggaatttc aattttaaaa attgtgtcat caaacttttt gagaaacttc agtattaatt
    10981 taatttcatg gaatgcggtt ttttctctaa ctttttaaca aaactaggta gattaaaaaa
    11041 tttaaacaag accatatata agctactgtt tcaaatctac ctctgtatgt atgtacaaca
    11101 actccttcaa agtgaacgta tttgcgaaaa atgggctcat cacagaagct catcattttt
    11161 tacaacattg tattataaac ttgccagtgc gtagccagca ttttatttaa ctttctatga
    11221 atttttgata ttttttgaaa aagattttct cacatggttc tcaattgaac actaaaacat
    11281 aatctaaaaa ctacgaattt tgagtttaaa gtttttcagt tttaaaggtg gagtagcgcc
    11341 agtagggatt tagtctaagt acaattataa tgacctaaaa caaccaaata tcataacaaa
    11401 acactccgaa aattttcaga ttttttcata atttcggagc tttggcaaat tgccaaattt
    11461 tgaaaaatat gagcttttga ggaaatccaa agcaatgtcg catgttccga cccttacaat
    11521 gtttcaatac aagtaatcaa aacaaaatta aaatataaaa aatgtagaaa aaaatgtttt
    11581 ttttggtcgt cttccaaaat tatgagtggc aaaaactgag taattgtcat tttttgacag
    11641 gaaataaaaa aaattcaaaa attttttgaa aatttttatt atgatatttg aatattttag
    11701 gaccaaagga gtggttttta acagtttccc cacatgcgct actcaacctt taaacttcat
    11761 cccccaactt tattatacat agttgataat tcgatggtat cagctcactc aaaggcggta
    11821 atacggttat ccacagaatc aggggataac gcaggaaaga acatgtgagc aaaaggccag
    11881 caaaagacca ggaaccgtaa aaaggccgcg ttgctggcgt ttttccatag gctccgcccc
    11941 cctgacgagc atcacaaaaa tcgacgctca agtcagaggt ggcgaaaccc gacaggacta
    12001 taaagatacc aggcgtttcc ccctggaagc tccctcgtgc gctctcctgt tccgaccctg
    12061 ccgcttaccg gatacctgtc cgcctttctc ccttcgggaa gcgtggcgct ttctcatagc
    12121 tcacgctgta ggtatctcag ttcggtgtag gtcgttcgct ccaagctggg ctgtgtgcac
    12181 gaaccccccg ttcagcccga ccgctgcgcc ttatccggta actatcgtct tgagtccaac
    12241 ccggtaagac acgacttatc gccactggca gcagccactg gtaacaggat tagcagagcg
    12301 aggtatgtag gcggtgctac agagttcttg aagtggtggc ctaactacgg ctacactaga
    12361 aggacagtat ttggtatctg cgctctgctg aagccagtta ccttcggaaa aagagttggt
    12421 agctcttgat ccggcaaaca aaccaccgct ggtagcggtg gtttttttgt ttgcaagcag
    12481 cagattacgc gcagaaaaaa aggatctcaa gaagatcctt tgatcttttc tacggggtct
    12541 gacgctcagt ggaacgaaaa ctcacgttaa gggattttgg tcatgagatt atcaaaaagg
    12601 atcttcacct agatcctttt aaattaaaaa tgaagtttta aatcaatcta aagtatatat
    12661 gagtaaactt ggtctgacag ttaccaatgc ttaatcagtg aggcacctat ctcagcgatc
    12721 tgtctatttc gttcatccat agttgcctga ctccccgtcg tgtagataac tacgatacgg
    12781 gagggcttac catctggccc cagtgctgca atgataccgc gagacccacg ctcaccggct
    12841 ccagatttat cagcaataaa ccagccagcc ggaagggccg agcgcagaag tggtcctgca
    12901 actttatccg cctccatcca gtctattaat tgttgccggg aagctagagt aagtagttcg
    12961 ccagttaata gtttgcgcaa cgttgttgcc attgctacag gcatcgtggt gtcacgctcg
    13021 tcgtttggta tggcttcatt cagctccggt tcccaacgat caaggcgagt tacatgatcc
    13081 cccatgttgt gcaaaaaagc ggttagctcc ttcggtcctc cgatcgttgt cagaagtaag
    13141 ttggccgcag tgttatcact catggttatg gcagcactgc ataattctct tactgtcatg
    13201 ccatccgtaa gatgcttttc tgtgactggt gagtactcaa ccaagtcatt ctgagaatag
    13261 tgtatgcggc gaccgagttg ctcttgcccg gcgtcaatac gggataatac cgcgccacat
    13321 agcagaactt taaaagtgct catcattgga aaacgttctt cggggcgaaa actctcaagg
    13381 atcttaccgc tgttgagatc cagttcgatg taacccactc gtgcacccaa ctgatcttca
    13441 gcatctttta ctttcaccag cgtttctggg tgagcaaaaa caggaaggca aaatgccgca
    13501 aaaaagggaa taagggcgac acggaaatgt tgaatactca tactcttcct ttttcaatat
    13561 tattgaagca tttatcaggg ttattgtctc atgagcggat acatatttga atgtatttag
    13621 aaaaataaac aaataggggt tccgcgcaca tttccccgaa aagtgccacc tgacgtctaa
    13681 gaaaccatta ttatcatgac attaacctat aaaaataggc gtatcacgag gccctttcgt
    13741 ctcgcgcgtt tcggtgatga cggtgaaaac ctctgacaca tgcagctccc ggagacggtc
    13801 acagcttgtc tgtaagcgga tgccgggagc agacaagccc gtcagggcgc gtcagcgggt
    13861 gttggcgggt gtcggggctg gcttaactat gcggcatcag agcagattgt actgagagtg
    13921 caccatatgc ggtgtgaaat accgcacaga tgcgtaagga gaaaataccg catcaggcgc
    13981 cattcgccat tcaggctgcg caactgttgg gaagggcgat cggtgcgggc ctcttcgcta
    14041 ttacgccagc tggcgaaagg gggatgtgct gcaaggcgat taagttgggt aacgccaggg
//
