[The description below was written by a language model from this plasmid's Addgene catalogue record and the feature table of its GenBank file.]
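Description:
pSR29 is a 14.1 kb C. elegans expression plasmid built on the MosSCI targeting vector pCFJ355. It is designed to deliver a single-copy transgene into the ttTi14024 Mos1 insertion site on chromosome X. In bacteria it replicates from a high-copy ColE1/pUC-type origin and is selected with ampicillin through the bla (AmpR) gene and its promoter. The feature table shows four Gateway attB sites (attB4, attB1, attB2, attB3). These are remnants of the multisite Gateway assembly of the backbone, and they bracket the regions lying on either side of the cargo. The homology arms that would direct recombination at the Mos1 site, and any worm selection marker carried by the backbone, are not annotated in the record, so their details cannot be stated here.

The payload, inserted by Gibson cloning, is a Cre recombinase coding sequence of about 1.1 kb, codon-optimised for C. elegans and placed under the elt-2 promoter. elt-2 is generally known as an intestine-specific GATA factor gene, so the construct is expected to confine Cre activity to the gut lineage. Neither the promoter nor the Cre open reading frame is annotated individually. An EGL-13 nuclear localisation signal is annotated upstream of a tbb-2 terminator, which suggests that the recombinase carries a nuclear targeting sequence. The depositor notes that the tbb-2 UTR is in the wrong orientation but reports that this does not affect expression levels. The short "Factor Xa site" annotations are most likely chance sequence matches.

Once integrated, the transgene should provide a stable, tissue-specific Cre driver for recombining loxP-flanked alleles or reporters. This fits the lineage-restricted gene inactivation used in the associated study of cell-cycle exit during differentiation.
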