Addgene plasmid #69255: pSR29
Purpose: pelt-2::CRE for integration on ttTi14024, Chr X
Depositing lab: Sander van den Heuvel. Depositing organization: Utrecht University. Publication: G1/S Inhibitors and the SWI/SNF Complex Control Cell-Cycle Exit during Muscle Differentiation. Ruijtenberg S, van den Heuvel S. Cell. 2015 Jul 16;162(2):300-13. doi: 10.1016/j.cell.2015.06.013. Epub 2015 Jul 2. PubMed 26144318.
Backbone
  Vector backbone: pCFJ355
  Backbone manufacturer: Erik Jorgensen
  Backbone size w/o insert (bp): 8941
  Total vector size (bp): 14100
  Vector type: Worm Expression, Cre/Lox ; MosSCI
Growth in bacteria
  Bacterial resistance: Ampicillin, 100 μg/mL
  Growth temperature: 37°C
  Growth strain: DH5alpha
  Copy number: High Copy
Gene/Insert
  Gene/Insert name: Cre recombinase (alt name: Cre recombinase)
  Species: C. elegans (nematode)
  Insert size (bp): 1134
  Mutation: codon-optimzed index 1.0, tbb-2 UTR is in wrong orientation but this does not affect expression levels
  Promoter: elt-2
  Cloning method: Gibson Cloning
  Sequencing primers: 5′ M13 forward; 3′ N/A
Terms and licenses: Academic/Nonprofit Terms; Industry Terms: Not Available to Industry
How to cite: pSR29 was a gift from Sander van den Heuvel (Addgene plasmid # 69255 ; http://n2t.net/addgene:69255 ; RRID:Addgene_69255)
