>Addgene plasmid #69255 | pSR29 | addgene partial sequence | sequence record 125176 | M13-F20 5'-TGTAAAACGACGGCCAGT-3'
TAATTTCGAAATGTATGAACTCCAATTCTTGATAACCAATTCCTGACTCTGTAACTATTATTATTATAAT
CCTATTACCCACCTTTTTTCCCATTCTGCTCTTAGTTCTCCCCCAACCCGTACATTTTCTCAACTAATGA
AGACAATGAGAAAGTGAGAGAGAATAAGACGAACTGAAAAGAATGTGTAAACAGTTTATTGCCTCTCGAT
TGTACCATCTAGTGTCTTGTCGTGTGCATAACTACTGATAACAGATCGAATGTGAAAGACCCAATAAATG
CTTGGAAAGTATCAAATATGTTTAGAAATAGTATTTANAGACTTATGTGGGACGAAAAAACAGGAGCATT
AAGAATACAGTTGCAAACATTCATCAAGTTATAATCTAATAATATAAATCCAAAAATGTTAATGATAAAA
AATGATGATCAAAGT
