>Addgene plasmid #69255 | pSR29 | addgene partial sequence | sequence record 127439 | M13-Rev 5'-CAGGAAACAGCTATGACC-3'
AAATCCTTTCAAGCATTCCCTTCTTCTCTATCACTCTTCTTTCTTTTTGTCAAAAAATTCTCTCGCTAAT
TTATTTGCTTTTTTAATGTTATTATTTTATGACTTTTTATAGTCACTGAAAAGTTTGCATCTGAGTGAAG
TGAATGCTATCAAAATGTGATTCTGTCTGATGTACTTTCACAATCTCTCTTCAATTCCATTTTGAAGTGC
TTTAAACCCGAAAGGTTGAGAAAAATGCGAGCGCTCAAATATTTGTATTGTGTTCGTTGAGTGACCCAAC
AAAAAGAGGAAACTTTATTGTGCCGCCAAGAAAAAAGTCTCAGCCGGCCGCTTAGTCTCCGTCCTCAAGG
AGACGGACCATAGCTCCGGTCTCGGAGTCGAGGTTACGGATGTAGTTCATAACGATGTTGACGTTGGTCC
ATCCTCCGGCTTGCATGATCTCTGGGATGGAGACTCCGGCACGGGCCATGTCACGGGCGGCTCCGACACG
GGCGGAGTGTCCGGACCAGGCGAGGTAACGTTGTCCGGAGTCGTCCTTGGCTCCGTAGATGAGACGGTGG
GTGGCCTCGAAGATTCCCTCAAGGGCACGGGTGGAGAGTTGGGAGGTGGCGGATGGGGCGGCGACTCCGT
TCTGAAAATTTAAATATGTATGGTTAGTTAGTACCGAACTGTTTAAACTTACCTTACGGACACGGCAGAA
GAGGTAGTTGTTTGGGTCGTCGGCGACTCCGGAGACGGAGATCC
